>Addgene plasmid #113788 | pISL1.1.0-gDNA | depositor full sequence | sequence record 214749 | Full Sequence
TAGAGCTAGAAATAGCAAGTTAAAATAAGGCTAGTCCGTTATCAACTTGAAAAAGTGGCACCGAGTCGGT
GCTTTTTTGTTTTAGAGCTAGAAATAGCAAGTTAAAATAAGGCTAGTCCGTTTTTAGCGCGTGCGCCAAT
TCTGCAGACAAATGGCTCTAGAGGTACCCGTTACATAACTTACGGTAAATGGCCCGCCTGGCTGACCGCC
CAACGACCCCCGCCCATTGACGTCAATAGTAACGCCAATAGGGACTTTCCATTGACGTCAATGGGTGGAG
TATTTACGGTAAACTGCCCACTTGGCAGTACATCAAGTGTATCATATGCCAAGTACGCCCCCTATTGACG
TCAATGACGGTAAATGGCCCGCCTGGCATTGTGCCCAGTACATGACCTTATGGGACTTTCCTACTTGGCA
GTACATCTACGTATTAGTCATCGCTATTACCATGGTCGAGGTGAGCCCCACGTTCTGCTTCACTCTCCCC
ATCTCCCCCCCCTCCCCACCCCCAATTTTGTATTTATTTATTTTTTAATTATTTTGTGCAGCGATGGGGG
CGGGGGGGGGGGGGGGGCGCGCGCCAGGCGGGGCGGGGCGGGGCGAGGGGCGGGGCGGGGCGAGGCGGAG
AGGTGCGGCGGCAGCCAATCAGAGCGGCGCGCTCCGAAAGTTTCCTTTTATGGCGAGGCGGCGGCGGCGG
CGGCCCTATAAAAAGCGAAGCGCGCGGCGGGCGGGAGTCGCTGCGACGCTGCCTTCGCCCCGTGCCCCGC
TCCGCCGCCGCCTCGCGCCGCCCGCCCCGGCTCTGACTGACCGCGTTACTCCCACAGGTGAGCGGGCGGG
ACGGCCCTTCTCCTCCGGGCTGTAATTAGCTGAGCAAGAGGTAAGGGTTTAAGGGATGGTTGGTTGGTGG
GGTATTAATGTTTAATTACCTGGAGCACCTGCCTGAAATCACTTTTTTTCAGGTTGGACCGGTGCCACCA
TGGACTATAAGGACCACGACGGAGACTACAAGGATCATGATATTGATTACAAAGACGATGACGATAAGAT
GGCCCCAAAGAAGAAGCGGAAGGTCGGTATCCACGGAGTCCCAGCAGCCGACAAGAAGTACAGCATCGGC
CTGGACATCGGCACCAACTCTGTGGGCTGGGCCGTGATCACCGACGAGTACAAGGTGCCCAGCAAGAAAT
TCAAGGTGCTGGGCAACACCGACCGGCACAGCATCAAGAAGAACCTGATCGGAGCCCTGCTGTTCGACAG
CGGCGAAACAGCCGAGGCCACCCGGCTGAAGAGAACCGCCAGAAGAAGATACACCAGACGGAAGAACCGG
ATCTGCTATCTGCAAGAGATCTTCAGCAACGAGATGGCCAAGGTGGACGACAGCTTCTTCCACAGACTGG
AAGAGTCCTTCCTGGTGGAAGAGGATAAGAAGCACGAGCGGCACCCCATCTTCGGCAACATCGTGGACGA
GGTGGCCTACCACGAGAAGTACCCCACCATCTACCACCTGAGAAAGAAACTGGTGGACAGCACCGACAAG
GCCGACCTGCGGCTGATCTATCTGGCCCTGGCCCACATGATCAAGTTCCGGGGCCACTTCCTGATCGAGG
GCGACCTGAACCCCGACAACAGCGACGTGGACAAGCTGTTCATCCAGCTGGTGCAGACCTACAACCAGCT
GTTCGAGGAAAACCCCATCAACGCCAGCGGCGTGGACGCCAAGGCCATCCTGTCTGCCAGACTGAGCAAG
AGCAGACGGCTGGAAAATCTGATCGCCCAGCTGCCCGGCGAGAAGAAGAATGGCCTGTTCGGAAACCTGA
TTGCCCTGAGCCTGGGCCTGACCCCCAACTTCAAGAGCAACTTCGACCTGGCCGAGGATGCCAAACTGCA
GCTGAGCAAGGACACCTACGACGACGACCTGGACAACCTGCTGGCCCAGATCGGCGACCAGTACGCCGAC
CTGTTTCTGGCCGCCAAGAACCTGTCCGACGCCATCCTGCTGAGCGACATCCTGAGAGTGAACACCGAGA
TCACCAAGGCCCCCCTGAGCGCCTCTATGATCAAGAGATACGACGAGCACCACCAGGACCTGACCCTGCT
GAAAGCTCTCGTGCGGCAGCAGCTGCCTGAGAAGTACAAAGAGATTTTCTTCGACCAGAGCAAGAACGGC
TACGCCGGCTACATTGACGGCGGAGCCAGCCAGGAAGAGTTCTACAAGTTCATCAAGCCCATCCTGGAAA
AGATGGACGGCACCGAGGAACTGCTCGTGAAGCTGAACAGAGAGGACCTGCTGCGGAAGCAGCGGACCTT
CGACAACGGCAGCATCCCCCACCAGATCCACCTGGGAGAGCTGCACGCCATTCTGCGGCGGCAGGAAGAT
TTTTACCCATTCCTGAAGGACAACCGGGAAAAGATCGAGAAGATCCTGACCTTCCGCATCCCCTACTACG
TGGGCCCTCTGGCCAGGGGAAACAGCAGATTCGCCTGGATGACCAGAAAGAGCGAGGAAACCATCACCCC
CTGGAACTTCGAGGAAGTGGTGGACAAGGGCGCTTCCGCCCAGAGCTTCATCGAGCGGATGACCAACTTC
GATAAGAACCTGCCCAACGAGAAGGTGCTGCCCAAGCACAGCCTGCTGTACGAGTACTTCACCGTGTATA
ACGAGCTGACCAAAGTGAAATACGTGACCGAGGGAATGAGAAAGCCCGCCTTCCTGAGCGGCGAGCAGAA
AAAGGCCATCGTGGACCTGCTGTTCAAGACCAACCGGAAAGTGACCGTGAAGCAGCTGAAAGAGGACTAC
TTCAAGAAAATCGAGTGCTTCGACTCCGTGGAAATCTCCGGCGTGGAAGATCGGTTCAACGCCTCCCTGG
GCACATACCACGATCTGCTGAAAATTATCAAGGACAAGGACTTCCTGGACAATGAGGAAAACGAGGACAT
TCTGGAAGATATCGTGCTGACCCTGACACTGTTTGAGGACAGAGAGATGATCGAGGAACGGCTGAAAACC
TATGCCCACCTGTTCGACGACAAAGTGATGAAGCAGCTGAAGCGGCGGAGATACACCGGCTGGGGCAGGC
TGAGCCGGAAGCTGATCAACGGCATCCGGGACAAGCAGTCCGGCAAGACAATCCTGGATTTCCTGAAGTC
CGACGGCTTCGCCAACAGAAACTTCATGCAGCTGATCCACGACGACAGCCTGACCTTTAAAGAGGACATC
CAGAAAGCCCAGGTGTCCGGCCAGGGCGATAGCCTGCACGAGCACATTGCCAATCTGGCCGGCAGCCCCG
CCATTAAGAAGGGCATCCTGCAGACAGTGAAGGTGGTGGACGAGCTCGTGAAAGTGATGGGCCGGCACAA
GCCCGAGAACATCGTGATCGAAATGGCCAGAGAGAACCAGACCACCCAGAAGGGACAGAAGAACAGCCGC
GAGAGAATGAAGCGGATCGAAGAGGGCATCAAAGAGCTGGGCAGCCAGATCCTGAAAGAACACCCCGTGG
AAAACACCCAGCTGCAGAACGAGAAGCTGTACCTGTACTACCTGCAGAATGGGCGGGATATGTACGTGGA
CCAGGAACTGGACATCAACCGGCTGTCCGACTACGATGTGGACCATATCGTGCCTCAGAGCTTTCTGAAG
GACGACTCCATCGACAACAAGGTGCTGACCAGAAGCGACAAGAACCGGGGCAAGAGCGACAACGTGCCCT
CCGAAGAGGTCGTGAAGAAGATGAAGAACTACTGGCGGCAGCTGCTGAACGCCAAGCTGATTACCCAGAG
AAAGTTCGACAATCTGACCAAGGCCGAGAGAGGCGGCCTGAGCGAACTGGATAAGGCCGGCTTCATCAAG
AGACAGCTGGTGGAAACCCGGCAGATCACAAAGCACGTGGCACAGATCCTGGACTCCCGGATGAACACTA
AGTACGACGAGAATGACAAGCTGATCCGGGAAGTGAAAGTGATCACCCTGAAGTCCAAGCTGGTGTCCGA
TTTCCGGAAGGATTTCCAGTTTTACAAAGTGCGCGAGATCAACAACTACCACCACGCCCACGACGCCTAC
CTGAACGCCGTCGTGGGAACCGCCCTGATCAAAAAGTACCCTAAGCTGGAAAGCGAGTTCGTGTACGGCG
ACTACAAGGTGTACGACGTGCGGAAGATGATCGCCAAGAGCGAGCAGGAAATCGGCAAGGCTACCGCCAA
GTACTTCTTCTACAGCAACATCATGAACTTTTTCAAGACCGAGATTACCCTGGCCAACGGCGAGATCCGG
AAGCGGCCTCTGATCGAGACAAACGGCGAAACCGGGGAGATCGTGTGGGATAAGGGCCGGGATTTTGCCA
CCGTGCGGAAAGTGCTGAGCATGCCCCAAGTGAATATCGTGAAAAAGACCGAGGTGCAGACAGGCGGCTT
CAGCAAAGAGTCTATCCTGCCCAAGAGGAACAGCGATAAGCTGATCGCCAGAAAGAAGGACTGGGACCCT
AAGAAGTACGGCGGCTTCGACAGCCCCACCGTGGCCTATTCTGTGCTGGTGGTGGCCAAAGTGGAAAAGG
GCAAGTCCAAGAAACTGAAGAGTGTGAAAGAGCTGCTGGGGATCACCATCATGGAAAGAAGCAGCTTCGA
GAAGAATCCCATCGACTTTCTGGAAGCCAAGGGCTACAAAGAAGTGAAAAAGGACCTGATCATCAAGCTG
CCTAAGTACTCCCTGTTCGAGCTGGAAAACGGCCGGAAGAGAATGCTGGCCTCTGCCGGCGAACTGCAGA
AGGGAAACGAACTGGCCCTGCCCTCCAAATATGTGAACTTCCTGTACCTGGCCAGCCACTATGAGAAGCT
GAAGGGCTCCCCCGAGGATAATGAGCAGAAACAGCTGTTTGTGGAACAGCACAAGCACTACCTGGACGAG
ATCATCGAGCAGATCAGCGAGTTCTCCAAGAGAGTGATCCTGGCCGACGCTAATCTGGACAAAGTGCTGT
CCGCCTACAACAAGCACCGGGATAAGCCCATCAGAGAGCAGGCCGAGAATATCATCCACCTGTTTACCCT
GACCAATCTGGGAGCCCCTGCCGCCTTCAAGTACTTTGACACCACCATCGACCGGAAGAGGTACACCAGC
ACCAAAGAGGTGCTGGACGCCACCCTGATCCACCAGAGCATCACCGGCCTGTACGAGACACGGATCGACC
TGTCTCAGCTGGGAGGCGACAAAAGGCCGGCGGCCACGAAAAAGGCCGGCCAGGCAAAAAAGAAAAAGTA
AGAATTCCTAGAGCTCGCTGATCAGCCTCGACTGTGCCTTCTAGTTGCCAGCCATCTGTTGTTTGCCCCT
CCCCCGTGCCTTCCTTGACCCTGGAAGGTGCCACTCCCACTGTCCTTTCCTAATAAAATGAGGAAATTGC
ATCGCATTGTCTGAGTAGGTGTCATTCTATTCTGGGGGGTGGGGTGGGGCAGGACAGCAAGGGGGAGGAT
TGGGAAGAGAATAGCAGGCATGCTGGGGAGCGGCCGCAGGAACCCCTAGTGATGGAGTTGGCCACTCCCT
CTCTGCGCGCTCGCTCGCTCACTGAGGCCGGGCGACCAAAGGTCGCCCGACGCCCGGGCTTTGCCCGGGC
GGCCTCAGTGAGCGAGCGAGCGCGCAGCTGCCTGCAGGGGCGCCTGATGCGGTATTTTCTCCTTACGCAT
CTGTGCGGTATTTCACACCGCATA
[142 nt withheld, positions 5695-5836]
C
[141 nt withheld, positions 5838-5978]
CCTTTGACGTTGGAGTCCACGTTCTTT
[37 nt withheld, positions 6006-6042]
ACCCTATCTCGGGCTATTCTTTTGATTTATAAGGGATTTTGCCGATTTCGGCCTATTGGTTAAAAAATGA
GCTGATTTAACAAAAATTTAACGCGAATTTTAACAAAATATTAACGTTTACAATTTTATGGTGCACTCTC
AGTACAATCTGCTCTGATGCCGCATAGTTAAGCCAGCCCCGACACCCGCCAACACCCGCTGACGCGCCCT
GACGGGCTTGTCTGCTCCCGGCATCCGCTTACAGACAAGCTGTGACCGTCTCCGGGAGCTGCATGTGTCA
GAGGTTTTCACCGTCATCACCGAAACGCGCGAGACGAAAGGGCCTCGTGATACGCCTATTTTTATAGGTT
AATGTCATGATAATAATGGTTTCTTAGACGTCAGGTGGCACTTTTCGGGGAAATGTGCGCGGAACCCCTA
TTTGTTTATTTTTCTAAATACATTCAAATATGTATCCGCTCATGAGACAATAACCCTGATAAATGCTTCA
ATAATATTGAAAAAGGAAGAGTATGAGTATTCAACATTTCCGTGTCGCCCTTATTCCCTTTTTTGCGGCA
TTTTGCCTTCCTGTTTTTGCTCACCCAGAAACGCTGGTGAAAGTAAAAGATGCTGAAGATCAGTTGGGTG
CACGAGTGGGTTACATCGAACTGGATCTCAACAGCGGTAAGATCCTTGAGAGTTTTCGCCCCGAAGAACG
TTTTCCAATGATGAGCACTTTTAAAGTTCTGCTATGTGGCGCGGTATTATCCCGTATTGACGCCGGGCAA
GAGCAACTCGGTCGCCGCATACACTATTCTCAGAATGACTTGGTTGAGTACTCACCAGTCACAGAAAAGC
ATCTTACGGATGGCATGACAGTAAGAGAATTATGCAGTGCTGCCATAACCATGAGTGATAACACTGCGGC
CAACTTACTTCTGACAACGATCGGAGGACCGAAGGAGCTAACCGCTTTTTTGCACAACATGGGGGATCAT
GTAACTCGCCTTGATCGTTGGGAACCGGAGCTGAATGAAGCCATACCAAACGACGAGCGTGACACCACGA
TGCCTGTAGCAATGGCAACAACGTTGCGCAAACTATTAACTGGCGAACTACTTACTCTAGCTTCCCGGCA
ACAATTAATAGACTGGATGGAGGCGGATAAAGTTGCAGGACCACTTCTGCGCTCGGCCCTTCCGGCTGGC
TGGTTTATTGCTGATAAATCTGGAGCCGGTGAGCGTGGAAGCCGCGGTATCATTGCAGCACTGGGGCCAG
ATGGTAAGCCCTCCCGTATCGTAGTTATCTACACGACGGGGAGTCAGGCAACTATGGATGAACGAAATAG
ACAGATCGCTGAGATAGGTGCCTCACTGATTAAGCATTGGTAACTGTCAGACCAAGTTTACTCATATATA
CTTTAGATTGATTTAAAACTTCATTTTTAATTTAAAAGGATCTAGGTGAAGATCCTTTTTGATAATCTCA
TGACCAAAATCCCTTAACGTGAGTTTTCGTTCCACTGAGCGTCAGACCCCGTAGAAAAGATCAAAGGATC
TTCTTGAGATCCTTTTTTTCTGCGCGTAATCTGCTGCTTGCAAACAAAAAAACCACCGCTACCAGCGGTG
GTTTGTTTGCCGGATCAAGAGCTACCAACTCTTTTTCCGAAGGTAACTGGCTTCAGCAGAGCGCAGATAC
CAAATACTGTCCTTCTAGTGTAGCCGTAGTTAGGCCACCACTTCAAGAACTCTGTAGCACCGCCTACATA
CCTCGCTCTGCTAATCCTGTTACCAGTGGCTGCTGCCAGTGGCGATAAGTCGTGTCTTACCGGGTTGGAC
TCAAGACGATAGTTACCGGATAAGGCGCAGCGGTCGGGCTGAACGGGGGGTTCGTGCACACAGCCCAGCT
TGGAGCGAACGACCTACACCGAACTGAGATACCTACAGCGTGAGCTATGAGAAAGCGCCACGCTTCCCGA
AGGGAGAAAGGCGGACAGGTATCCGGTAAGCGGCAGGGTCGGAACAGGAGAGCGCACGAGGGAGCTTCCA
GGGGGAAACGCCTGGTATCTTTATAGTCCTGTCGGGTTTCGCCACCTCTGACTTGAGCGTCGATTTTTGT
GATGCTCGTCAGGGGGGCGGAGCCTATGGAAAAACGCCAGCAACGCGGCCTTTTTACGGTTCCTGGCCTT
TTGCTGGCCTTTTGCTCACATGTGAGGGCCTATTTCCCATGATTCCTTCATATTTGCATATACGATACAA
GGCTGTTAGAGAGATAATTGGAATTAATTTGACTGTAAACACAAAGATATTAGTACAAAATACGTGACGT
AGAAAGTAATAATTTCTTGGGTAGTTTGCAGTTTTAAAATTATGTTTTAAAATGGACTATCATATGCTTA
CCGTAACTTGAAAGTATTTCGATTTCTTGGCTTTATATATCTTGTGGAAAGGACGAAACACCAATGTTCC
TCATGCCTCAATGTTT
Features (pLannotate 1.2.2; 18 found; start..end, strand, type, name):
     79..122     +  misc_RNA       gRNA scaffold (fragment): guide RNA scaffold for the Streptococcus pyogenes CRISPR/Cas9 system
    169..454     +  enhancer       CMV enhancer: human cytomegalovirus immediate early enhancer; contains an 18-bp deletion relative to the standard CMV enhancer
    456..733     +  promoter       chicken β-actin promoter: No description available
    734..962     +  intron         hybrid intron: hybrid between chicken β-actin (CBA) and minute virus of mice (MMV) introns (Gray et al., 2011)
   1100..2701    +  CDS            Cas9(N): N-terminal portion of Streptococcus pyogenes Cas9 (Zetsche et al., 2015)
   2702..5200    +  CDS            Cas9(C): C-terminal portion of Streptococcus pyogenes Cas9 (Zetsche et al., 2015)
   5201..5248    +  CDS            nucleoplasmin NLS: bipartite nuclear localization signal from nucleoplasmin
   5282..5393    +  polyA_signal   bGH poly(A) signal: bovine growth hormone polyadenylation signal
   5498..5638    +  repeat_region  AAV2 ITR: inverted terminal repeat of adeno-associated virus serotype 2 inverted
   5643..5694    -  misc_feature   bom (fragment): basis of mobility region from pBR322
   5713..6093    +  rep_origin     M13 ori (sequence partly withheld): M13 bacteriophage origin of replication; arrow indicates direction of (+) strand synthesis
   6169..6218    -  misc_feature   bom (fragment): basis of mobility region from pBR322
   6320..6355    -  CDS            rop (fragment): Rop protein, which maintains plasmids at low copy number; rop
   6450..6554    +  promoter       AmpR promoter: bla
   6555..7415    +  CDS            AmpR: β-lactamase; bla; confers resistance to ampicillin, carbenicillin, and related antibiotics
   7586..8174    +  rep_origin     ori: high-copy-number ColE1/pMB1/pBR322/pUC origin of replication
   8236..8476    +  promoter       U6 promoter: RNA polymerase III promoter for human U6 snRNA
   8505..72      +  misc_RNA       gRNA scaffold (across the origin): guide RNA scaffold for the Streptococcus pyogenes CRISPR/Cas9 system
