>Addgene plasmid #113788 | pISL1.1.0-gDNA | addgene full sequence | sequence record 230587 | Addgene NGS Result
TAGAGCTAGAAATAGCAAGTTAAAATAAGGCTAGTCCGTTATCAACTTGAAAAAGTGGCACCGAGTCGGT
GCTTTTTTGTTTTAGAGCTAGAAATAGCAAGTTAAAATAAGGCTAGTCCGTTTTTAGCGCGTGCGCCAAT
TCTGCAGACAAATGGCTCTAGAGGTACCCGTTACATAACTTACGGTAAATGGCCCGCCTGGCTGACCGCC
CAACGACCCCCGCCCATTGACGTCAATAGTAACGCCAATAGGGACTTTCCATTGACGTCAATGGGTGGAG
TATTTACGGTAAACTGCCCACTTGGCAGTACATCAAGTGTATCATATGCCAAGTACGCCCCCTATTGACG
TCAATGACGGTAAATGGCCCGCCTGGCATTGTGCCCAGTACATGACCTTATGGGACTTTCCTACTTGGCA
GTACATCTACGTATTAGTCATCGCTATTACCATGGTCGAGGTGAGCCCCACGTTCTGCTTCACTCTCCCC
ATCTCCCCCCCCTCCCCACCCCCAATTTTGTATTTATTTATTTTTTAATTATTTTGTGCAGCGATGGGGG
CGGGGGGGGGCGGGGCGAGGCGGAGAGGTGCGGCGGCAGCCAATCAGAGCGGCGCGCTCCGAAAGTTTCC
TTTTATGGCGAGGCGGCGGCGGCGGCGGCCCTATAAAAAGCGAAGCGCGCGGCGGGCGGGAGTCGCTGCG
CGCTGCCTTCGCCCCGTGCCCCGCTCCGCCGCCGCCTCGCGCCGCCCGCCCCGGCTCTGACTGACCGCGT
TACTCCCACAGGTGAGCGGGCGGGACGGCCCTTCTCCTCCGGGCTGTAATTAGCTGAGCAAGAGGTAAGG
GTTTAAGGGATGGTTGGTTGGTGGGGTATTAATGTTTAATTACCTGGAGCACCTGCCTGAAATCACTTTT
TTTCAGGTTGGACCGGTGCCACCATGGACTATAAGGACCACGACGGAGACTACAAGGATCATGATATTGA
TTACAAAGACGATGACGATAAGATGGCCCCAAAGAAGAAGCGGAAGGTCGGTATCCACGGAGTCCCAGCA
GCCGACAAGAAGTACAGCATCGGCCTGGACATCGGCACCAACTCTGTGGGCTGGGCCGTGATCACCGACG
AGTACAAGGTGCCCAGCAAGAAATTCAAGGTGCTGGGCAACACCGACCGGCACAGCATCAAGAAGAACCT
GATCGGAGCCCTGCTGTTCGACAGCGGCGAAACAGCCGAGGCCACCCGGCTGAAGAGAACCGCCAGAAGA
AGATACACCAGACGGAAGAACCGGATCTGCTATCTGCAAGAGATCTTCAGCAACGAGATGGCCAAGGTGG
ACGACAGCTTCTTCCACAGACTGGAAGAGTCCTTCCTGGTGGAAGAGGATAAGAAGCACGAGCGGCACCC
CATCTTCGGCAACATCGTGGACGAGGTGGCCTACCACGAGAAGTACCCCACCATCTACCACCTGAGAAAG
AAACTGGTGGACAGCACCGACAAGGCCGACCTGCGGCTGATCTATCTGGCCCTGGCCCACATGATCAAGT
TCCGGGGCCACTTCCTGATCGAGGGCGACCTGAACCCCGACAACAGCGACGTGGACAAGCTGTTCATCCA
GCTGGTGCAGACCTACAACCAGCTGTTCGAGGAAAACCCCATCAACGCCAGCGGCGTGGACGCCAAGGCC
ATCCTGTCTGCCAGACTGAGCAAGAGCAGACGGCTGGAAAATCTGATCGCCCAGCTGCCCGGCGAGAAGA
AGAATGGCCTGTTCGGAAACCTGATTGCCCTGAGCCTGGGCCTGACCCCCAACTTCAAGAGCAACTTCGA
CCTGGCCGAGGATGCCAAACTGCAGCTGAGCAAGGACACCTACGACGACGACCTGGACAACCTGCTGGCC
CAGATCGGCGACCAGTACGCCGACCTGTTTCTGGCCGCCAAGAACCTGTCCGACGCCATCCTGCTGAGCG
ACATCCTGAGAGTGAACACCGAGATCACCAAGGCCCCCCTGAGCGCCTCTATGATCAAGAGATACGACGA
GCACCACCAGGACCTGACCCTGCTGAAAGCTCTCGTGCGGCAGCAGCTGCCTGAGAAGTACAAAGAGATT
TTCTTCGACCAGAGCAAGAACGGCTACGCCGGCTACATTGACGGCGGAGCCAGCCAGGAAGAGTTCTACA
AGTTCATCAAGCCCATCCTGGAAAAGATGGACGGCACCGAGGAACTGCTCGTGAAGCTGAACAGAGAGGA
CCTGCTGCGGAAGCAGCGGACCTTCGACAACGGCAGCATCCCCCACCAGATCCACCTGGGAGAGCTGCAC
GCCATTCTGCGGCGGCAGGAAGATTTTTACCCATTCCTGAAGGACAACCGGGAAAAGATCGAGAAGATCC
TGACCTTCCGCATCCCCTACTACGTGGGCCCTCTGGCCAGGGGAAACAGCAGATTCGCCTGGATGACCAG
AAAGAGCGAGGAAACCATCACCCCCTGGAACTTCGAGGAAGTGGTGGACAAGGGCGCTTCCGCCCAGAGC
TTCATCGAGCGGATGACCAACTTCGATAAGAACCTGCCCAACGAGAAGGTGCTGCCCAAGCACAGCCTGC
TGTACGAGTACTTCACCGTGTATAACGAGCTGACCAAAGTGAAATACGTGACCGAGGGAATGAGAAAGCC
CGCCTTCCTGAGCGGCGAGCAGAAAAAGGCCATCGTGGACCTGCTGTTCAAGACCAACCGGAAAGTGACC
GTGAAGCAGCTGAAAGAGGACTACTTCAAGAAAATCGAGTGCTTCGACTCCGTGGAAATCTCCGGCGTGG
AAGATCGGTTCAACGCCTCCCTGGGCACATACCACGATCTGCTGAAAATTATCAAGGACAAGGACTTCCT
GGACAATGAGGAAAACGAGGACATTCTGGAAGATATCGTGCTGACCCTGACACTGTTTGAGGACAGAGAG
ATGATCGAGGAACGGCTGAAAACCTATGCCCACCTGTTCGACGACAAAGTGATGAAGCAGCTGAAGCGGC
GGAGATACACCGGCTGGGGCAGGCTGAGCCGGAAGCTGATCAACGGCATCCGGGACAAGCAGTCCGGCAA
GACAATCCTGGATTTCCTGAAGTCCGACGGCTTCGCCAACAGAAACTTCATGCAGCTGATCCACGACGAC
AGCCTGACCTTTAAAGAGGACATCCAGAAAGCCCAGGTGTCCGGCCAGGGCGATAGCCTGCACGAGCACA
TTGCCAATCTGGCCGGCAGCCCCGCCATTAAGAAGGGCATCCTGCAGACAGTGAAGGTGGTGGACGAGCT
CGTGAAAGTGATGGGCCGGCACAAGCCCGAGAACATCGTGATCGAAATGGCCAGAGAGAACCAGACCACC
CAGAAGGGACAGAAGAACAGCCGCGAGAGAATGAAGCGGATCGAAGAGGGCATCAAAGAGCTGGGCAGCC
AGATCCTGAAAGAACACCCCGTGGAAAACACCCAGCTGCAGAACGAGAAGCTGTACCTGTACTACCTGCA
GAATGGGCGGGATATGTACGTGGACCAGGAACTGGACATCAACCGGCTGTCCGACTACGATGTGGACCAT
ATCGTGCCTCAGAGCTTTCTGAAGGACGACTCCATCGACAACAAGGTGCTGACCAGAAGCGACAAGAACC
GGGGCAAGAGCGACAACGTGCCCTCCGAAGAGGTCGTGAAGAAGATGAAGAACTACTGGCGGCAGCTGCT
GAACGCCAAGCTGATTACCCAGAGAAAGTTCGACAATCTGACCAAGGCCGAGAGAGGCGGCCTGAGCGAA
CTGGATAAGGCCGGCTTCATCAAGAGACAGCTGGTGGAAACCCGGCAGATCACAAAGCACGTGGCACAGA
TCCTGGACTCCCGGATGAACACTAAGTACGACGAGAATGACAAGCTGATCCGGGAAGTGAAAGTGATCAC
CCTGAAGTCCAAGCTGGTGTCCGATTTCCGGAAGGATTTCCAGTTTTACAAAGTGCGCGAGATCAACAAC
TACCACCACGCCCACGACGCCTACCTGAACGCCGTCGTGGGAACCGCCCTGATCAAAAAGTACCCTAAGC
TGGAAAGCGAGTTCGTGTACGGCGACTACAAGGTGTACGACGTGCGGAAGATGATCGCCAAGAGCGAGCA
GGAAATCGGCAAGGCTACCGCCAAGTACTTCTTCTACAGCAACATCATGAACTTTTTCAAGACCGAGATT
ACCCTGGCCAACGGCGAGATCCGGAAGCGGCCTCTGATCGAGACAAACGGCGAAACCGGGGAGATCGTGT
GGGATAAGGGCCGGGATTTTGCCACCGTGCGGAAAGTGCTGAGCATGCCCCAAGTGAATATCGTGAAAAA
GACCGAGGTGCAGACAGGCGGCTTCAGCAAAGAGTCTATCCTGCCCAAGAGGAACAGCGATAAGCTGATC
GCCAGAAAGAAGGACTGGGACCCTAAGAAGTACGGCGGCTTCGACAGCCCCACCGTGGCCTATTCTGTGC
TGGTGGTGGCCAAAGTGGAAAAGGGCAAGTCCAAGAAACTGAAGAGTGTGAAAGAGCTGCTGGGGATCAC
CATCATGGAAAGAAGCAGCTTCGAGAAGAATCCCATCGACTTTCTGGAAGCCAAGGGCTACAAAGAAGTG
AAAAAGGACCTGATCATCAAGCTGCCTAAGTACTCCCTGTTCGAGCTGGAAAACGGCCGGAAGAGAATGC
TGGCCTCTGCCGGCGAACTGCAGAAGGGAAACGAACTGGCCCTGCCCTCCAAATATGTGAACTTCCTGTA
CCTGGCCAGCCACTATGAGAAGCTGAAGGGCTCCCCCGAGGATAATGAGCAGAAACAGCTGTTTGTGGAA
CAGCACAAGCACTACCTGGACGAGATCATCGAGCAGATCAGCGAGTTCTCCAAGAGAGTGATCCTGGCCG
ACGCTAATCTGGACAAAGTGCTGTCCGCCTACAACAAGCACCGGGATAAGCCCATCAGAGAGCAGGCCGA
GAATATCATCCACCTGTTTACCCTGACCAATCTGGGAGCCCCTGCCGCCTTCAAGTACTTTGACACCACC
ATCGACCGGAAGAGGTACACCAGCACCAAAGAGGTGCTGGACGCCACCCTGATCCACCAGAGCATCACCG
GCCTGTACGAGACACGGATCGACCTGTCTCAGCTGGGAGGCGACAAAAGGCCGGCGGCCACGAAAAAGGC
CGGCCAGGCAAAAAAGAAAAAGTAAGAATTCCTAGAGCTCGCTGATCAGCCTCGACTGTGCCTTCTAGTT
GCCAGCCATCTGTTGTTTGCCCCTCCCCCGTGCCTTCCTTGACCCTGGAAGGTGCCACTCCCACTGTCCT
TTCCTAATAAAATGAGGAAATTGCATCGCATTGTCTGAGTAGGTGTCATTCTATTCTGGGGGGTGGGGTG
GGGCAGGACAGCAAGGGGGAGGATTGGGAAGAGAATAGCAGGCATGCTGGGGAGCGGCCGCAGGAACCCC
TAGTGATGGAGTTGGCCACTCCCTCTCTGCGCGCTCGCTCGCTCACTGAGGCCGGGCGACCAAAGGTCGC
CCGACGCCCGGGCTTTGCCCGGGCGGCCTCAGTGAGCGAGCGAGCGCGCAGCTGCCTGCAGGGGCGCCTG
ATGCGGTATTTTCTCCTTACGCATCTGTGCGGTATTTCACACCGCATA
[95 nt withheld, positions 5649-5743]
T
[46 nt withheld, positions 5745-5790]
C
[141 nt withheld, positions 5792-5932]
CCTTTGACGTTGGAGTCCACGTTCTTT
[37 nt withheld, positions 5960-5996]
ACTCTATCTCGGGCTATTCTTTTGATTTATAAGGGATTTTGCCGATTTCGGTCTATTGGTTAAAAAATGA
GCTGATTTAACAAAAATTTAACGCGAATTTTAACAAAATATTAACGTTTACAATTTTATGGTGCACTCTC
AGTACAATCTGCTCTGATGCCGCATAGTTAAGCCAGCCCCGACACCCGCCAACACCCGCTGACGCGCCCT
GACGGGCTTGTCTGCTCCCGGCATCCGCTTACAGACAAGCTGTGACCGTCTCCGGGAGCTGCATGTGTCA
GAGGTTTTCACCGTCATCACCGAAACGCGCGAGACGAAAGGGCCTCGTGATACGCCTATTTTTATAGGTT
AATGTCATGATAATAATGGTTTCTTAGACGTCAGGTGGCACTTTTCGGGGAAATGTGCGCGGAACCCCTA
TTTGTTTATTTTTCTAAATACATTCAAATATGTATCCGCTCATGAGACAATAACCCTGATAAATGCTTCA
ATAATATTGAAAAAGGAAGAGTATGAGTATTCAACATTTCCGTGTCGCCCTTATTCCCTTTTTTGCGGCA
TTTTGCCTTCCTGTTTTTGCTCACCCAGAAACGCTGGTGAAAGTAAAAGATGCTGAAGATCAGTTGGGTG
CACGAGTGGGTTACATCGAACTGGATCTCAACAGCGGTAAGATCCTTGAGAGTTTTCGCCCCGAAGAACG
TTTTCCAATGATGAGCACTTTTAAAGTTCTGCTATGTGGCGCGGTATTATCCCGTATTGACGCCGGGCAA
GAGCAACTCGGTCGCCGCATACACTATTCTCAGAATGACTTGGTTGAGTACTCACCAGTCACAGAAAAGC
ATCTTACGGATGGCATGACAGTAAGAGAATTATGCAGTGCTGCCATAACCATGAGTGATAACACTGCGGC
CAACTTACTTCTGACAACGATCGGAGGACCGAAGGAGCTAACCGCTTTTTTGCACAACATGGGGGATCAT
GTAACTCGCCTTGATCGTTGGGAACCGGAGCTGAATGAAGCCATACCAAACGACGAGCGTGACACCACGA
TGCCTGTAGCAATGGCAACAACGTTGCGCAAACTATTAACTGGCGAACTACTTACTCTAGCTTCCCGGCA
ACAATTAATAGACTGGATGGAGGCGGATAAAGTTGCAGGACCACTTCTGCGCTCGGCCCTTCCGGCTGGC
TGGTTTATTGCTGATAAATCTGGAGCCGGTGAGCGTGGAAGCCGCGGTATCATTGCAGCACTGGGGCCAG
ATGGTAAGCCCTCCCGTATCGTAGTTATCTACACGACGGGGAGTCAGGCAACTATGGATGAACGAAATAG
ACAGATCGCTGAGATAGGTGCCTCACTGATTAAGCATTGGTAACTGTCAGACCAAGTTTACTCATATATA
CTTTAGATTGATTTAAAACTTCATTTTTAATTTAAAAGGATCTAGGTGAAGATCCTTTTTGATAATCTCA
TGACCAAAATCCCTTAACGTGAGTTTTCGTTCCACTGAGCGTCAGACCCCGTAGAAAAGATCAAAGGATC
TTCTTGAGATCCTTTTTTTCTGCGCGTAATCTGCTGCTTGCAAACAAAAAAACCACCGCTACCAGCGGTG
GTTTGTTTGCCGGATCAAGAGCTACCAACTCTTTTTCCGAAGGTAACTGGCTTCAGCAGAGCGCAGATAC
CAAATACTGTTCTTCTAGTGTAGCCGTAGTTAGGCCACCACTTCAAGAACTCTGTAGCACCGCCTACATA
CCTCGCTCTGCTAATCCTGTTACCAGTGGCTGCTGCCAGTGGCGATAAGTCGTGTCTTACCGGGTTGGAC
TCAAGACGATAGTTACCGGATAAGGCGCAGCGGTCGGGCTGAACGGGGGGTTCGTGCACACAGCCCAGCT
TGGAGCGAACGACCTACACCGAACTGAGATACCTACAGCGTGAGCTATGAGAAAGCGCCACGCTTCCCGA
AGGGAGAAAGGCGGACAGGTATCCGGTAAGCGGCAGGGTCGGAACAGGAGAGCGCACGAGGGAGCTTCCA
GGGGGAAACGCCTGGTATCTTTATAGTCCTGTCGGGTTTCGCCACCTCTGACTTGAGCGTCGATTTTTGT
GATGCTCGTCAGGGGGGCGGAGCCTATGGAAAAACGCCAGCAACGCGGCCTTTTTACGGTTCCTGGCCTT
TTGCTGGCCTTTTGCTCACATGTGAGGGCCTATTTCCCATGATTCCTTCATATTTGCATATACGATACAA
GGCTGTTAGAGAGATAATTGGAATTAATTTGACTGTAAACACAAAGATATTAGTACAAAATACGTGACGT
AGAAAGTAATAATTTCTTGGGTAGTTTGCAGTTTTAAAATTATGTTTTAAAATGGACTATCATATGCTTA
CCGTAACTTGAAAGTATTTCGATTTCTTGGCTTTATATATCTTGTGGAAAGGACGAAACACCGAATGTTC
CTCATGCCTCAATGTTT
Features (pLannotate 1.2.2; 19 found; start..end, strand, type, name):
     79..122     +  misc_RNA       gRNA scaffold (fragment): guide RNA scaffold for the Streptococcus pyogenes CRISPR/Cas9 system
    169..454     +  enhancer       CMV enhancer: human cytomegalovirus immediate early enhancer; contains an 18-bp deletion relative to the standard CMV enhancer
    456..575     +  promoter       chicken β-actin promoter (fragment): No description available
    562..688     +  promoter       chicken β-actin promoter (fragment): contains a 21-bp deletion relative to the standard chicken β-actin promoter
    689..916     +  intron         hybrid intron: hybrid between chicken β-actin (CBA) and minute virus of mice (MMV) introns (Gray et al., 2011)
   1054..2655    +  CDS            Cas9(N): N-terminal portion of Streptococcus pyogenes Cas9 (Zetsche et al., 2015)
   2656..5154    +  CDS            Cas9(C): C-terminal portion of Streptococcus pyogenes Cas9 (Zetsche et al., 2015)
   5155..5202    +  CDS            nucleoplasmin NLS: bipartite nuclear localization signal from nucleoplasmin
   5236..5347    +  polyA_signal   bGH poly(A) signal: bovine growth hormone polyadenylation signal
   5452..5592    +  repeat_region  AAV2 ITR: inverted terminal repeat of adeno-associated virus serotype 2 inverted
   5597..5648    -  misc_feature   bom (fragment): basis of mobility region from pBR322
   5667..6122    +  rep_origin     f1 ori (sequence partly withheld): f1 bacteriophage origin of replication; arrow indicates direction of (+) strand synthesis
   6123..6172    -  misc_feature   bom (fragment): basis of mobility region from pBR322
   6274..6309    -  CDS            rop (fragment): Rop protein, which maintains plasmids at low copy number; rop
   6404..6508    +  promoter       AmpR promoter: bla
   6509..7369    +  CDS            AmpR: β-lactamase; bla; confers resistance to ampicillin, carbenicillin, and related antibiotics
   7540..8128    +  rep_origin     ori: high-copy-number ColE1/pMB1/pBR322/pUC origin of replication
   8190..8430    +  promoter       U6 promoter: RNA polymerase III promoter for human U6 snRNA
   8460..72      +  misc_RNA       gRNA scaffold (across the origin): guide RNA scaffold for the Streptococcus pyogenes CRISPR/Cas9 system
