[The description below was written by a language model from this plasmid's Addgene catalogue record and pLannotate feature annotations shown in this document.]
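Description:
pISL1.1.0-gDNA is a mammalian CRISPR expression plasmid built on the pX330 backbone. From a single vector it delivers both Streptococcus pyogenes Cas9 and a single guide RNA directed against the human transcription factor gene ISL1. It is propagated in E. coli as a high-copy plasmid through a ColE1/pUC-type origin and selected with ampicillin via the β-lactamase gene. An f1/M13 phage origin is also present, along with small pBR322-derived bom and rop fragments and a single AAV2 inverted terminal repeat inherited from the backbone. With only one ITR annotated, nothing in the record suggests use as an AAV packaging vector.

The plasmid carries two expression units. A human U6 RNA polymerase III promoter drives the guide RNA. The 20-nucleotide ISL1 target sequence was inserted between BbsI sites, which were destroyed in cloning, immediately upstream of the SpCas9 gRNA scaffold. The PAM listed with the target is not part of the plasmid. Cas9 is transcribed from a hybrid promoter made of the CMV enhancer, the chicken β-actin promoter and a hybrid CBA/MVM intron. Its coding sequence is annotated as contiguous N- and C-terminal portions, is fused at the C-terminus to a nucleoplasmin nuclear localization signal, and is terminated by the bGH polyadenylation signal.

The repository-sequenced record (8,463 nt) is slightly shorter than the depositor's sequence (8,508 nt). The difference appears to lie in the chicken β-actin promoter, which is annotated as fragments with a small deletion in the sequenced version. The depositor notes that the plasmid is meant to be used with a companion donor plasmid, pISL1-donor, implying Cas9 cleavage at ISL1 to promote donor-templated editing, though the record does not describe the intended modification.
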