Addgene plasmid #113788: pISL1.1.0-gDNA
Purpose: CRISPR plasmid for expression of Cas9 and gRNA targeting human transcription factor ISL1
Depositing lab: Kevin White. Depositing organization: University of Chicago.
Backbone
  Vector backbone: pX330
  Backbone manufacturer: Zhang lab (Addgene plasmid ID: 42230)
  Vector type: Mammalian Expression, CRISPR
Growth in bacteria
  Bacterial resistance: Ampicillin, 100 μg/mL
  Growth temperature: 37°C
  Growth strain: DH5alpha
  Copy number: High Copy
Gene/Insert
  Gene/Insert name: ISL1
  gRNA/shRNA sequence: AATGTTCCTCATGCCTCAAT AGG
  Species: H. sapiens (human)
  Entrez Gene: ISL1 (a.k.a. ISLET1, Isl-1)
  Cloning method: Restriction Enzyme; 5′ cloning site BbsI (destroyed during cloning); 3′ cloning site BbsI (destroyed during cloning)
  Sequencing primers: 5′ hU6-F (5'-GAGGGCCTATTTCCCATGATT-3')
Terms and licenses: Academic/Nonprofit Terms; Industry Terms: Not Available to Industry
Depositor comments: gRNA sequence listed includes 20 nucleotide target sequence, followed by the uncloned PAM sequence. The PAM sequence is not present in the plasmid. Use with plasmid pISL1-donor
How to cite: pISL1.1.0-gDNA was a gift from Kevin White (Addgene plasmid # 113788 ; http://n2t.net/addgene:113788 ; RRID:Addgene_113788)
